>Addgene plasmid #215011 | pHAGE pGK MitoFlux (pSu9-HaloTag7-mGFP-STOP) | addgene full sequence | sequence record 429274 | Addgene NGS Result
TTGAGATCCTTTTTTTCTGCGCGTAATCTGCTGCTTGCAAACAAAAAAACCACCGCTACCAGCGGTGGTT
TGTTTGCCGGATCAAGAGCTACCAACTCTTTTTCCGAAGGTAACTGGCTTCAGCAGAGCGCAGATACCAA
ATACTGTTCTTCTAGTGTAGCCGTAGTTAGGCCACCACTTCAAGAACTCTGTAGCACCGCCTACATACCT
CGCTCTGCTAATCCTGTTACCAGTGGCTGCTGCCAGTGGCGATAAGTCGTGTCTTACCGGGTTGGACTCA
AGACGATAGTTACCGGATAAGGCGCAGCGGTCGGGCTGAACGGGGGGTTCGTGCACACAGCCCAGCTTGG
AGCGAACGACCTACACCGAACTGAGATACCTACAGCGTGAGCTATGAGAAAGCGCCACGCTTCCCGAAGG
GAGAAAGGCGGACAGGTATCCGGTAAGCGGCAGGGTCGGAACAGGAGAGCGCACGAGGGAGCTTCCAGGG
GGAAACGCCTGGTATCTTTATAGTCCTGTCGGGTTTCGCCACCTCTGACTTGAGCGTCGATTTTTGTGAT
GCTCGTCAGGGGGGCGGAGCCTATGGAAAAACGCCAGCAACGCGGCCTTTTTACGGTTCCTGGCCTTTTG
CTGGCCTTTTGCTCACATGTTCTTTCCTGCGTTATCCCCTGATTCTGTGGATAACCGTATTACCGCCTTT
GAGTGAGCTGATACCGCTCGCCGCAGCCGAACGACCGAGCGCAGCGAGTCAGTGAGCGAGGAAGCGGAAG
AGCGCCCAATACGCAAACCGCCTCTCCCCGCGCGTTGGCCGATTCATTAATGCAGCTGGCACGACAGGTT
TCCCGACTGGAAAGCGGGCAGTGAGCGCAACGCAATTAATGTGAGTTAGCTCACTCATTAGGCACCCCAG
GCTTTACACTTTATGCTTCCGGCTCGTATGTTGTGTGGAATTGTGAGCGGATAACAATTTCACACAGGAA
ACAGCTATGACCATGATTACGCCAAGCTCTAGCTAGAGGTCGACGGTATACAGACATGATAAGATACATT
GATGAGTTTGGACAAACCACAACTAGAATGCAGTGAAAAAAATGCTTTATTTGTGAAATTTGTGATGCTA
TTGCTTTATTTGTAACCATTATAAGCTGCAATAAACAAGTTGGGGTGGGCGAAGAACTCCAGCATGAGAT
CCCCGCGCTGGAGGATCATCCAGCCGGCGTCCCGGAAAACGATTCCGAAGCCCAACCTTTCATAGAAGGC
GGCGGTGGAATCGAAATCTCGTAGCACGTGTCAGTCCTGCTCCTCGGCCACGAAGTGCACGCAGTTGCCG
GCCGGGTCGCGCAGGGCGAACTCCCGCCCCCACGGCTGCTCGCCGATCTCGGTCATGGCCGGCCCGGAGG
CGTCCCGGAAGTTCGTGGACACGACCTCCGACCACTCGGCGTACAGCTCGTCCAGGCCGCGCACCCACAC
CCAGGCCAGGGTGTTGTCCGGCACCACCTGGTCCTGGACCGCGCTGATGAACAGGGTCACGTCGTCCCGG
ACCACACCGGCGAAGTCGTCCTCCACGAAGTCCCGGGAGAACCCGAGCCGGTCGGTCCAGAACTCGACCG
CTCCGGCGACGTCGCGCGCGGTGAGCACCGGAACGGCACTGGTCAACTTGGCCATGGTTTAGTTCCTCAC
CTTGTCGTATTATACTATGCCGATATACTATGCCGATGATTAATTGTCAACACGTGCTGATCAGATCCGA
AAATGGATATACAAGCTCCCGGGAGCTTTTTGCAAAAGCCTAGGCCTCCAAAAAAGCCTCCTCACTACTT
CTGGAATAGCTCAGAGGCAGAGGCGGCCTCGGCCTCTGCATAAATAAAAAAAATTAGTCAGCCATGGGGC
GGAGAATGGGCGGAACTGGGCGGAGTTAGGGGCGGGATGGGCGGAGTTAGGGGCGGGACTATGGTTGCTG
ACTAATTGAGATGCATGCTTTGCATACTTCTGCCTGCTGGGGAGCCTGGGGACTTTCCACACCTGGTTGC
TGACTAATTGAGATGCATGCTTTGCATACTTCTGCCTGCTGGGGAGCCTGGGGACTTTCCACACCCTAAC
TGACACACATTCCACAGAATTAATTCGCGTTAAATTTTTGTTAAATCAGCTCATTTTTTAACCAATAGGC
CGAAATCGGCAAAATCCCTTATAAATCAAAAGAATAGACCGAGATAGGGT
[37 nt withheld, positions 2221-2257]
AAAGAACGTGGACTCCAACGTCAAAGG
[49 nt withheld, positions 2285-2333]
T
[91 nt withheld, positions 2335-2425]
G
[124 nt withheld, positions 2427-2550]
GGGGATACCCCCTAGAGCCCCAGCTGGTTCTTTCCGCCTCAGAAGCCATAGAGCCCACCGCATCCCCAGC
ATGCCTGCTATTGTCTTCCCAATCCTCCCCCTTGCTGTCCTGCCCCACCCCACCCCCCAGAATAGAATGA
CACCTACTCAGACAATGCGATGCAATTTCCTCATTTTATTAGGAAAGGACAGTGGGAGTGGCACCTTCCA
GGGTCAAGGAAGGCACGGGGGAGGGGCAAACAACAGATGGCTGGCAACTAGAAGGCACAGTCGAGGCTGA
TCAGCGGGTTTAAACGGGCCCTGCTAGAGATTTTCCACACTGACTAAAAGGGTCTGAGGGATCTCTAGTT
ACCAGAGTCACACAACAGACGGGCACACACTACTTGAAGCACTCAAGGCAAGCTTTATTGAGGCTTAAGC
AGTGGGTTCCCTAGTTAGCCAGAGAGCTCCCAGGCTCAGATCTGGTCTAACCAGAGAGACCCAGTACAAG
CAAAAAGCAGATCTTGTCTTCGTTGGGAGTGAATTAGCCCTTCCAGTCCCCCCTTTTCTTTTAAAAAGTG
GCTAAGATCTACAGCTGCCTTGTAAGTCATTGGTCTTAAAGTCGACGCGGGGAGGCGGCCCAAAGGGAGA
TCCGACTCGTCTGAGGGCGAAGGCGAAGACGCGGAAGAGGCCGCAGAGCCGGCAGCAGGCCGCGGGAAGG
AAGGTCCGCTGGATTGAGGGCCGAAGGGACGTAGCAGAAGGACGTCCCGCGCAGAATCCAGGTGGCAACA
CAGGCGAGCAGCCAAGGAAAGGACGATGATTTCCCCGACAACACCACGGAATTGTCAGTGCCCAACAGCC
GAGCCCCTGTCCAGCAGCGGGCAAGGCAGGCGGCGATGAGTTCCGCCGTGGCAATAGGGAGGGGGAAAGC
GAAAGTCCCGGAAAGGAGCTGACAGGTGGTGGCAATGCCCCAACCAGTGGGGGTTGCGTCAGCAAACACA
GTGCACACCACGCCACGTTGCCTGACAACGGGCCACAACTCCTCATAAAGAGACAGCAACCAGGATTTAT
ACAAGGAGGAGAAAATGAAAGCCATACGGGAAGCAATAGCATGATACAAAGGCATTAAAGCAGCGTATCC
ACATAGCGTAAAAGGAGCAACATAGTTAAGAATACCAGTCAATCTTTCACAAATTTTGTAATCCAGAGGT
TGATTTTAGCCCTCCCACACATAACCAGAGGGCAGCAATTCACGAATCCCAACTGCCGTCGGCTGTCCAT
CACTGTCCTTCACTATGGCTTTGATCCCAGGATGCAGATCGAGAAGCACCTGTCGGCACCGTCCGCAGGG
GCTCAAGATGCCCCTGTTCTCATTTCCGATCGCGACGATACAAGTCAGGTTGCCAGCTGCCGCAGCAGCA
GCAGTGCCCAGCACCACGAGTTCTGCACAAGGTCCCCCAGTAAAATGATATACATTGACACCAGTGAAGA
TGCGGCCGTCGCTAGAGAGAGCTGCGCTGGCGACGCTGTAGTCTTCAGAGATGGGGATGCTGTTGATTGT
AGCCGTTGCTCTTTCAATGAGGGTGGATTCTTCTTGAGACAAAGGCTTGGCCATGGTGGCAGCGCTCTAG
AACCGGTCCTGTGTTCTGGCGGCAAACCCGTTGCGAAAAAGAACGTTCACGGCGACTACTGCACTTATAT
ACGGTTCTCCCCCACCCTCGGGAAAAAGGCGGAGCCAGTACACGACATCACTTTCCCAGTTTACCCCGCG
CCACCTTCTCTAGGCACCGGATCAATTGCCGACCCCTCCCCCCAACTTCTCGGGGACTGTGGGCGATGTG
CGCTCTGCCCACTGACGGGCACCGGAGCCAATTCCCACTCCTTTCAAGACCTAGCTAGTCCTGCAGGTTC
GCTACCTTAGGACCGTTATAGTTACGCTCGAGGTTTAAACTCATTAAACCACTTTGTACAAGAAAGCTGG
GTTTACTTGTACAGCTCGTCCATGCCGAGAGTGATCCCGGCGGCGGTCACGAACTCCAGCAGGACCATGT
GATCGCGCTTCTCGTTGGGGTCTTTGCTCAGTTTGGACTGGGTGCTCAGGTAGTGGTTGTCGGGCAGCAG
CACGGGGCCGTCGCCGATGGGGGTGTTCTGCTGGTAGTGGTCGGCGAGCTGCACGCTGCCGTCCTCGATG
TTGTGGCGGATCTTGAAGTTCACCTTGATGCCGTTCTTCTGCTTGTCGGCCATGATATAGACGTTGTGGC
TGTTGTAGTTGTACTCCAGCTTGTGCCCCAGGATGTTGCCGTCCTCCTTGAAGTCGATGCCCTTCAGCTC
GATGCGGTTCACCAGGGTGTCGCCCTCGAACTTCACCTCGGCGCGGGTCTTGTAGTTGCCGTCGTCCTTG
AAGAAGATGGTGCGCTCCTGGACGTAGCCTTCGGGCATGGCGGACTTGAAGAAGTCGTGCTGCTTCATGT
GGTCGGGGTAGCGGCTGAAGCACTGCACGCCGTAGGTCAGGGTGGTCACGAGGGTGGGCCAGGGCACGGG
CAGCTTGCCGGTGGTGCAGATGAACTTCAGGGTCAGCTTGCCGTAGGTGGCATCGCCCTCGCCCTCGCCG
GACACGCTGAACTTGTGGCCGTTTACGTCGCCGTCCAGCTCGACCAGGATGGGCACCACCCCGGTGAACA
GCTCCTCGCCCTTGCTCACCTCGAGACCGGAAATCTCCAGAGTAGACAGCCAGCGCGCGATCTCGCTGCC
GATCAGGTCCGGGTTGTCTTCTTGCAGCAGATTCAGACCTGGGCCGATGTCCACAGCCTTGCAGTTAGGC
AGGCTTTTGGCCAGGCGAGCGGCTTCGGCCGGTGGGATCAGAACGCCTGGGGTGCCCCAGAACAGCAGCT
TCGGGACAGGGGACTGGTGCAGCCAGTCCATGTATTCTTCGACCAGCGCGACGATGTTCGCTGGCTCACC
GGCGATTGGCAGCTCGTTTGGGAAGCGCCACAGTGGCTCGCGGTCAACAGGATTCAGGAACGGCTCGCGG
TAATGGTCCATCTCGACTTCAGTCAGCGGGCGGACGACACCCATCGGCAGCGTACCCTCGATAAAAACGT
TCTGATCGATGATCAGCTTGCGGCCGACGTCGGTGGTGCGGAAGGCCTGGAAGGTCTCGCGGGCAAATTC
TGGCCATTCGTCCCAGGTCGGGATAGGGCGGATGAACTCCATAAATGCAATACCTTTGACGCGCTCTGGA
TTGCGCTTGGCCCAGTGGAAACCCAGAGCGGAGCCCCAGTCGTGAATGACCAGGACGACCTCTTCCAGAC
CCAGGGCTTCGATGAAGGCATCCATGAAGCGGACGTGGTCGTCGAAGAAATAACCCAGGTCTGGTTTGTC
GGATTTGCCCATACCGATCAGGTCTGGAGCAATGCAGCGATGGGTCGGTGCAACATGCGGGATGATGTTG
CGCCACACGTAGGAGGAGGTCGGGTTACCGTGCAGGAACAGCACAGGGGTGCCATCGCGCGGACCAACAT
CGACGTAGTGCATGCGCTCGCCCAGGACTTCCACATAATGGGGGTCGAATGGAAAGCCAGTACCGATTTC
GCCTGAACCAGAGCCCGAATTCCCGGATCCGGTGGCGACCGGTGGATCAGAAGAGTAGGCGCGCTTCTGG
AAAGCCTGGCGGGTGGTGGCGTTGACGATGGAGGTCATCTGGGTGCGCTTGAGGGTCTGGAGGGGGGAGC
CAGTCTGGATGGTGCGCTTGCTGACCTGAGCAACGCGGACAGCAGGGCGGGCAACCTTGGCGGAAGCAGC
CATCTGGGAGGCCAGGCGAGAGGCGAGGACACGAGTGGAGGCCATGGTGGCGGAGCCTGCTTTTTTGTAC
AAACTTGTTTCGAACGAAAGGCCCGGAGATGAGGAAGAGGAGAACAGCGCGGCAGACGTGCGCTTTTGAA
GCGTGCAGAATGCCGGGCCTCCGGAGGACCTTCGGGCGCCCGCCCCGCCCCTGAGCCCGCCCCTGAGCCC
GCCCCCGGACCCACCCCTTCCCAGCCTCTGAGCCCAGAAAGCGAAGGAGCAAAGCTGCTATTGGCCGCTG
CCCCAAAGGCCTACCCGCTTCCATTGCTCAGCGGTGCTGTCCATCTGCACGAGACTAGTGAGACGTGCTA
CTTCCATTTGTCACGTCCTGCACGACGCGAGCTGCGGGGCGGGGGGGAACTTCCTGACTAGGGGAGGAGT
AGAAGGTGGCGCGAAGGGGCCACCAAAGAACGGAGCCGGTTGGCGCCTACCGGTGGATGTGGAATGTGTG
CGAGGCCAGAGGCCACTTGTGTAGCGCCAAGTGCCCAGCGGGGCTGCTAAAGCGCATGCTCCAGACTGCC
TTGGGAAAAGCGCCTCCCCTACCCATAGGGATAACAGGGTAATATAGGCGGCCGCGTAGATGGCGCGCCG
GTACCTTAATTAACCAAACTGGATCTCTGCTGTCCCTGTAATAAACCCGAAAATTTTGAATTTTTGTAAT
TTGTTTTTGTAATTCTTTAGTTTGTATGTCTGTTGCTATTATGTCTACTATTCTTTCCCCTGCACTGTAC
CCCCCAATCCCCCCTTTTCTTTTAAAATTGTGGATGAATACTGCCATTTGTCTGCAGAATTGGCGCACGC
AGTGCCGATCCGTTCACTAATCGAATGGATCTGTCTCTGTCTCTCTCTCCACCTTCTTCTTCTATTCCTT
CGGGCCTGTCGGGTCCCCTCGGGGTTGGGAGGTGGGTCTGAAACGATAATGGTGAATATCCCTGCCTAAC
TCTATTCACTATAGAAAGTACAGCAAAAACTATTCTTAAACCTACCAAGCCTCCTACTATCATTATGAAT
AATTTTATATACCACAGCCAATTTGTTATGTTAAACCAATTCCACAAACTTGCCCATTTATCTAATTCCA
ATAATTCTTGTTCATTCTTTTCTTGCTGGTTTTGCGATTCTTCAATTAAGGAGTGTATTAAGCTTGTGTA
ATTGTTAATTTCTCTGTCCCACTCCATCCAGGTCGTGTGATTCCAAATCTGTTCCAGAGATTTATTACTC
CAACTAGCATTCCAAGGCACAGCAGTGGTGCAAATGAGTTTTCCAGAGCAACCCCAAATCCCCAGGAGCT
GTTGATCCTTTAGGTATCTTTCCACAGCCAGGATTCTTGCCTGGAGCTGCTTGATGCCCCAGACTGTGAG
TTGCAACAGATGCTGTTGCGCCTCAATAGCCCTCAGCAAATTGTTCTGCTGCTGCACTATACCAGACAAT
AATTGTCTGGCCTGTACCGTCAGCGTCATTGACGCTGCGCCCATAGTGCTTCCTGCTGCTCCCAAGAACC
CAAGGAACAAAGCTCCTATTCCCACTGCTCTTTTTTCTCTCTGCACCACTCTTCTCTTTGCCTTGGTGGG
TGCTACTCCTAATGGTTCAATTTTTACTACTTTATATTTATATAATTCACTTCTCCAATTGTCCCTCATA
TCTCCTCCTCCAGGTCTGAAGATCAGCGGCCGGCCGCTTGCTGTGCGGTGGTCTTACTTTTGTTTTGCTC
TTCCTCTATCTTGTCTAAAGCTTCCTTGGTGTCTTTTATCTCTATCCTTTGATGCACACAATAGAGGGTT
GCTACTGTATTATATAATGATCTAAGTTCTTCTGATCCTGTCTGAAGGGATGGTTGTAGCTGTCCCAGTA
TTTGTCTACAGCCTTCTGATGTTTCTAACAGGCCAGGATTAACTGCGAATCGTTCTAGCTCCCTGCTTGC
CCATACTATATGTTTTAATTTATATTTTTTCTTTCCCCCTGGCCTTAACCGAATTTTTTCCCATCGCGAT
CTAATTCTCCCCCGCTTAATACTGACGCTCTCGCACCCATCTCTCTCCTTCTAGCCTCCGCTAGTCAAAA
TTTTTGGCGTACTCACCAGTCGCCGCCCCTCGCCTCTTGCCGTGCGCGCTTCAGCAAGCCGAGTCCTGCG
TCGAGAGAGCTCCTCTGGTTTCCCTTTCGCTTTCAAGTCCCTGTTCGGGCGCCACTGCTAGAGATTTTCC
ACACTGACTAAAAGGGTCTGAGGGATCTCTAGTTACCAGAGTCACACAACAGACGGGCACACACTACTTG
AAGCACTCAAGGCAAGCTTTATTGAGGCTTAAGCAGTGGGTTCCCTAGTTAGCCAGAGAGCTCCCAGGCT
CAGATCTGGTCTAACCAGAGAGACCCAGTACAGGCAAAACGCGCTGCTTATATAGACCTCCCACCGTACA
CGCCTACCGCCCATTTGCGTCAATGGGGCGGAGTTGTTACGACATTTTGGAAAGTCCCGTTGATTTTGGT
GCCAAAACAAACTCCCATTGACGTCAATGGGGTGGAGACTTGGAAATCCCCGTGAGTCAAACCGCTATCC
ACGCCCATTGATGTACTGCCAAAACCGCATCACCATGGTAATAGCGATGACTAATACGTAGATGTACTGC
CAAGTAGGAAAGTCCCATAAGGTCATGTACTGGGCATAATGCCAGGCGGGCCATTTACCGTCATTGACGT
CAATAGGGGGCGTACTTGGCATATGATACACTTGATGTACTGCCAAGTGGGCAGTTTACCGTAAATACTC
CACCCATTGACGTCAATGGAAAGTCCCTATTGGCGTTACTATGGGAACATACGTCATTATTGACGTCAAT
GGGCGGGGGTCGTTGGGCGGTCAGCCAGGCGGGCCATTTACCGTAAGTTATGTAACGCGGAACTCCATAT
ATGGGCTATGAACTAATGACCCCGTAATTGATTACTATTAATAACTAGTCAATAATCAATGTCAACGCGT
ATATCTGGCCCGTACATCGCGAAGCAGCGCAAAACGCCTAACCCTAAGCAGATTCTTCATGCAATTGTCG
GTCAAGCCTTGCCTTGTTGTAGCTTAAATTTTGCTCGCGCACTACTCAGCGACCTCCAACACACAAGCAG
GGAGCAGATACTGGCTTAACTATGCGGCATCAGAGCAGATTGTACTGAGAGTGCACCATAGGGGATCGGG
AGATCTCCCGATCCGTCGACGTCAGGTGGCACTTTTCGGGGAAATGTGCGCGGAACCCCTATTTGTTTAT
TTTTCTAAATACATTCAAATATGTATCCGCTCATGAGACAATAACCCTGATAAATGCTTCAATAATATTG
AAAAAGGAAGAGTATGAGTATTCAACATTTCCGTGTCGCCCTTATTCCCTTTTTTGCGGCATTTTGCCTT
CCTGTTTTTGCTCACCCAGAAACGCTGGTGAAAGTAAAAGATGCTGAAGATCAGTTGGGTGCACGAGTGG
GTTACATCGAACTGGATCTCAACAGCGGTAAGATCCTTGAGAGTTTTCGCCCCGAAGAACGTTTTCCAAT
GATGAGCACTTTTAAAGTTCTGCTATGTGGCGCGGTATTATCCCGTATTGACGCCGGGCAAGAGCAACTC
GGTCGCCGCATACACTATTCTCAGAATGACTTGGTTGAGTACTCACCAGTCACAGAAAAGCATCTTACGG
ATGGCATGACAGTAAGAGAATTATGCAGTGCTGCCATAACCATGAGTGATAACACTGCGGCCAACTTACT
TCTGACAACGATCGGAGGACCGAAGGAGCTAACCGCTTTTTTGCACAACATGGGGGATCATGTAACTCGC
CTTGATCGTTGGGAACCGGAGCTGAATGAAGCCATACCAAACGACGAGCGTGACACCACGATGCCTGTAG
CAATGGCAACAACGTTGCGCAAACTATTAACTGGCGAACTACTTACTCTAGCTTCCCGGCAACAATTAAT
AGACTGGATGGAGGCGGATAAAGTTGCAGGACCACTTCTGCGCTCGGCCCTTCCGGCTGGCTGGTTTATT
GCTGATAAATCTGGAGCCGGTGAGCGTGGGTCTCGCGGTATCATTGCAGCACTGGGGCCAGATGGTAAGC
CCTCCCGTATCGTAGTTATCTACACGACGGGGAGTCAGGCAACTATGGATGAACGAAATAGACAGATCGC
TGAGATAGGTGCCTCACTGATTAAGCATTGGTAACTGTCAGACCAAGTTTACTCATATATACTTTAGATT
GATTTAAAACTTCATTTTTAATTTAAAAGGATCTAGGTGAAGATCCTTTTTGATAATCTCATGACCAAAA
TCCCTTAACGTGAGTTTTCGTTCCACTGAGCGTCAGACCCCGTAGAAAAGATCAAAGGATCTTC
Features (pLannotate 1.2.2; 36 found; start..end, strand, type, name):
      1..589     +  rep_origin     ori: high-copy-number ColE1/pMB1/pBR322/pUC origin of replication
    772..864     +  CDS            lacI (fragment): lac repressor; lacI; The lac repressor binds to the lac operator to inhibit transcription in E. coli. This inhibition can be relieved by adding lactose or isopropyl-β-D-thiogalactopyranoside (IPTG).
    877..898     +  protein_bind   CAP binding site: CAP binding activates transcription in the presence of cAMP. E. coli catabolite activator protein
    913..943     +  promoter       lac promoter: promoter for the E. coli lac operon
    947..969     +  protein_bind   lac operator (fragment): The lac repressor binds to the lac operator to inhibit transcription in E. coli. This inhibition can be relieved by adding lactose or isopropyl-β-D-thiogalactopyranoside (IPTG). lac repressor encoded by lacI
   1040..1161    -  polyA_signal   SV40 poly(A) signal: SV40 polyadenylation signal
   1156..1281    -  CDS            ble (fragment): BLE_KLEPN - Experimental evidence at protein level: Swiss-Prot protein existence level 1. Binding protein with a strong affinity to the bleomycin family of antibiotics. Binds to CL990; an antimitotic-antibiotic compound. From Klebsiella pneumoniae.
   1291..1665    -  CDS            BleoR: antibiotic-binding protein; Sh ble from Streptoalloteichus hindustanus; confers resistance to bleomycin, phleomycin, and Zeocin™
   1684..1731    -  promoter       EM7 promoter: synthetic bacterial promoter&nbsp
   1779..2108    -  promoter       SV40 promoter: SV40 enhancer and early promoter
   2122..2550    -  rep_origin     f1 ori (sequence partly withheld): f1 bacteriophage origin of replication; arrow indicates direction of (+) strand synthesis
   2571..2592    -  promoter       SV40 promoter (fragment): SV40 enhancer and early promoter
   2596..2820    -  polyA_signal   bGH poly(A) signal: bovine growth hormone polyadenylation signal
   2852..3085    -  LTR            3' LTR (ΔU3): self-inactivating 3' long terminal repeat (LTR) from HIV-1
   3087..3106    -  misc_feature   cPPT/CTS (fragment): central polypurine tract and central termination sequence of HIV-1
   3157..3745    -  misc_feature   WPRE: woodchuck hepatitis virus posttranscriptional regulatory element
   3746..4144    -  CDS            BSD: blasticidin S deaminase; Aspergillus terreus BSD; confers resistance to blasticidin
   4169..4380    -  promoter       EF-1α core promoter: core promoter for human elongation factor EF-1α
   4406..4424    -  CDS            small t antigen (fragment): SV40 (simian virus 40) small t antigen
   4488..4512    +  protein_bind   attB2: mutant version of attB; recombination site for the Gateway® BP reaction BP Clonase™
   4513..5230    -  CDS            mEGFP (fragment): enhanced GFP with monomerizing A206K mutation (Zacharias et al., 2002) mammalian codon-optimized
   5237..6120    -  CDS            HaloTag® (fragment): modified bacterial dehalogenase that forms covalent bonds with chloroalkane derivatives
   6106..6375    -  CDS            oli (fragment): ATP9_NEUCR - Also known as atp-9, atp9, prl-1. Experimental evidence at protein level: Swiss-Prot protein existence level 1. Mitochondrial membrane ATP synthase (F(1)F(0) ATP synthase or Complex V) produces ATP from ADP in the presence of a proton gradient across the membrane which is generated by electron transport complexes of the respiratory chain. F-type ATPases consist of two structural domains, F(1) - containing the extramembraneous catalytic core and F(0) - containing the membrane proton channel, linked together by a central stalk and a peripheral stalk. During catalysis, ATP synthesis
   6384..6408    -  protein_bind   attB1: mutant version of attB; recombination site for the Gateway® BP reaction BP Clonase™
   6415..6914    -  promoter       PGK promoter: mouse phosphoglycerate kinase 1 promoter
   7010..7127    -  misc_feature   cPPT/CTS: central polypurine tract and central termination sequence of HIV-1
   7177..7277    -  CDS            Rev (fragment): human immunodeficiency virus 1 (HIV-1) Rev protein; rev; enhances nuclear export of unspliced and incompletely spliced viral mRNAs
   7654..7887    -  misc_feature   RRE: The Rev response element (RRE) of HIV-1 allows for Rev-dependent mRNA export from the nucleus to the cytoplasm.
   8062..8400    -  CDS            HIV-1 gag (fragment): gag protein from human immunodeficiency virus 1; gag
   8384..8509    -  misc_feature   HIV-1 Ψ: packaging signal of human immunodeficiency virus type 1
   8556..8736    -  LTR            5' LTR (truncated): truncated 5' long terminal repeat (LTR) from HIV-1
   8754..8953    -  promoter       CMV promoter: human cytomegalovirus (CMV) immediate early promoter
   8954..9333    -  enhancer       CMV enhancer: human cytomegalovirus immediate early enhancer
   9488..9540    +  misc_feature   bom (fragment): basis of mobility region from pBR322
   9599..9703    +  promoter       AmpR promoter: bla
   9704..10564   +  CDS            AmpR: β-lactamase; bla; confers resistance to ampicillin, carbenicillin, and related antibiotics
