[The description below was written by a language model from this plasmid's Addgene catalogue record and pLannotate feature annotations shown in this document.]
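Description:
pHAGE pGK MitoFlux (pSu9-HaloTag7-mGFP-STOP) is a self-inactivating HIV-1-based lentiviral transfer plasmid of about 10.7 kb, built on the pHAGE pGK backbone for expression in mammalian cells. It is propagated in E. coli through a high-copy ColE1/pUC origin with ampicillin resistance. Outside the viral region the backbone also carries an f1 origin and an SV40/EM7-driven bleomycin/Zeocin resistance cassette. The viral genome is transcribed from a CMV enhancer/promoter fused to a truncated 5' LTR. It contains the Ψ packaging signal with a gag fragment, the RRE for Rev-dependent nuclear export, a cPPT/CTS, a WPRE and a ΔU3 3' LTR followed by a bGH polyadenylation signal.

The payload was introduced by Gateway cloning and lies between attB1 and attB2 sites downstream of the mouse PGK promoter. It encodes the presequence of Fo-ATPase subunit 9 (pSu9), which the annotation matches to the Neurospora crassa ATP synthase subunit 9 protein. This mitochondrial targeting signal is fused at its C terminus to HaloTag7 and then monomeric EGFP (A206K), ending in a stop codon. A separate EF-1α core promoter drives blasticidin S deaminase, so transduced cells can be selected with blasticidin, and GFP fluorescence offers a second way to identify them.

The stated purpose is to express a mitophagy reporter in mammalian cells, and the depositor lists it as untested. The fusion would be imported into mitochondria, where HaloTag can be covalently labelled with chloroalkane ligands. The record does not describe the intended readout of mitophagic flux.
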