Addgene plasmid #215011: pHAGE pGK MitoFlux (pSu9-HaloTag7-mGFP-STOP)
Purpose: Express a Mitophagy reporter in mammalian cells (untested)
Depositing lab: Wade Harper.
Backbone
  Vector backbone: pHAGE pGK
  Vector type: Mammalian Expression, Lentiviral
  Selectable markers: Blasticidin ; mGFP
Growth in bacteria
  Bacterial resistance: Ampicillin, 100 μg/mL
  Growth temperature: 30°C
  Growth strain: NEB Stable
  Copy number: High Copy
Gene/Insert
  Gene/Insert name: pSu9 (Presequence of Fo-ATPase subunit 9)
  Species: Other
  Tag / fusion protein: HaloTag(7)-mGFP (C terminal on insert)
  Cloning method: Gateway Cloning
Terms and licenses: Academic/Nonprofit Terms; Industry Terms: Not Available to Industry
How to cite: pHAGE pGK MitoFlux (pSu9-HaloTag7-mGFP-STOP) was a gift from Wade Harper (Addgene plasmid # 215011 ; http://n2t.net/addgene:215011 ; RRID:Addgene_215011)
