>Addgene plasmid #215011 | pHAGE pGK MitoFlux (pSu9-HaloTag7-mGFP-STOP) | depositor partial sequence | sequence record 419311 | MitoFlux reporter
ATGGCCTCCACTCGTGTCCTCGCCTCTCGCCTGGCCTCCCAGATGGCTGCTTCCGCCAAGGTTGCCCGCC
CTGCTGTCCGCGTTGCTCAGGTCAGCAAGCGCACCATCCAGACTGGCTCCCCCCTCCAGACCCTCAAGCG
CACCCAGATGACCTCCATCGTCAACGCCACCACCCGCCAGGCTTTCCAGAAGCGCGCCTACTCTTCTGAT
CCACCGGTCGCCACCGGATCCGGGAATTCGGGCTCTGGTTCAGGCGAAATCGGTACTGGCTTTCCATTCG
ACCCCCATTATGTGGAAGTCCTGGGCGAGCGCATGCACTACGTCGATGTTGGTCCGCGCGATGGCACCCC
TGTGCTGTTCCTGCACGGTAACCCGACCTCCTCCTACGTGTGGCGCAACATCATCCCGCATGTTGCACCG
ACCCATCGCTGCATTGCTCCAGACCTGATCGGTATGGGCAAATCCGACAAACCAGACCTGGGTTATTTCT
TCGACGACCACGTCCGCTTCATGGATGCCTTCATCGAAGCCCTGGGTCTGGAAGAGGTCGTCCTGGTCAT
TCACGACTGGGGCTCCGCTCTGGGTTTCCACTGGGCCAAGCGCAATCCAGAGCGCGTCAAAGGTATTGCA
TTTATGGAGTTCATCCGCCCTATCCCGACCTGGGACGAATGGCCAGAATTTGCCCGCGAGACCTTCCAGG
CCTTCCGCACCACCGACGTCGGCCGCAAGCTGATCATCGATCAGAACGTTTTTATCGAGGGTACGCTGCC
GATGGGTGTCGTCCGCCCGCTGACTGAAGTCGAGATGGACCATTACCGCGAGCCGTTCCTGAATCCTGTT
GACCGCGAGCCACTGTGGCGCTTCCCAAACGAGCTGCCAATCGCCGGTGAGCCAGCGAACATCGTCGCGC
TGGTCGAAGAATACATGGACTGGCTGCACCAGTCCCCTGTCCCGAAGCTGCTGTTCTGGGGCACCCCAGG
CGTTCTGATCCCACCGGCCGAAGCCGCTCGCCTGGCCAAAAGCCTGCCTAACTGCAAGGCTGTGGACATC
GGCCCAGGTCTGAATCTGCTGCAAGAAGACAACCCGGACCTGATCGGCAGCGAGATCGCGCGCTGGCTGT
CTACTCTGGAGATTTCCGGTCTCGAGGTGAGCAAGGGCGAGGAGCTGTTCACCGGGGTGGTGCCCATCCT
GGTCGAGCTGGACGGCGACGTAAACGGCCACAAGTTCAGCGTGTCCGGCGAGGGCGAGGGCGATGCCACC
TACGGCAAGCTGACCCTGAAGTTCATCTGCACCACCGGCAAGCTGCCCGTGCCCTGGCCCACCCTCGTGA
CCACCCTGACCTACGGCGTGCAGTGCTTCAGCCGCTACCCCGACCACATGAAGCAGCACGACTTCTTCAA
GTCCGCCATGCCCGAAGGCTACGTCCAGGAGCGCACCATCTTCTTCAAGGACGACGGCAACTACAAGACC
CGCGCCGAGGTGAAGTTCGAGGGCGACACCCTGGTGAACCGCATCGAGCTGAAGGGCATCGACTTCAAGG
AGGACGGCAACATCCTGGGGCACAAGCTGGAGTACAACTACAACAGCCACAACGTCTATATCATGGCCGA
CAAGCAGAAGAACGGCATCAAGGTGAACTTCAAGATCCGCCACAACATCGAGGACGGCAGCGTGCAGCTC
GCCGACCACTACCAGCAGAACACCCCCATCGGCGACGGCCCCGTGCTGCTGCCCGACAACCACTACCTGA
GCACCCAGTCCAAACTGAGCAAAGACCCCAACGAGAAGCGCGATCACATGGTCCTGCTGGAGTTCGTGAC
CGCCGCCGGGATCACTCTCGGCATGGACGAGCTGTACAAGTAA
